Addgene plasmid #165911: pBlastR-5xUAS-mCherry-MiniWhite
Purpose: Blasticidin resistant 5xUAS mCherry Mini-White CDS response vector. Contains an Alpha level GB2.0 entry point for addition of custom assemblies utilizing blue-white bacterial colony screening
Depositing lab: Koen Venken. Depositing organization: Baylor College of Medicine. Publication: Multiplexed drug-based selection and counterselection genetic manipulations in Drosophila. Matinyan N, Karkhanis MS, Gonzalez Y, Jain A, Saltzman A, Malovannaya A, Sarrion-Perdigones A, Dierick HA, Venken KJT. Cell Rep. 2021 Sep 14;36(11):109700. doi: 10.1016/j.celrep.2021.109700. PubMed 34525356.
Backbone
  Vector backbone: pColE1_AlphaOmega
  Backbone size w/o insert (bp): 2967
  Vector type: Synthetic Biology
Growth in bacteria
  Bacterial resistance: Spectinomycin, 50 μg/mL
  Growth temperature: 37°C
  Growth strain: DH10B
  Copy number: High Copy
Gene/Insert
  Gene/Insert name: Selectable UAS Response Vector
  Species: Synthetic
  Insert size (bp): 6351
  Cloning method: Restriction Enzyme; 5′ cloning site Unknown (unknown if destroyed)
Terms and licenses: Academic/Nonprofit Terms; Industry Terms: Not Available to Industry
Depositor comments: Terminal Alpha Entry
How to cite: pBlastR-5xUAS-mCherry-MiniWhite was a gift from Koen Venken (Addgene plasmid # 165911 ; http://n2t.net/addgene:165911 ; RRID:Addgene_165911)
