[The description below was written by a language model from this plasmid's Addgene catalogue record and pLannotate feature annotations shown in this document.]
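Description:
pBlastR-5xUAS-mCherry-MiniWhite is a Drosophila transgenesis and synthetic-biology vector built on the pColE1_AlphaOmega backbone, a GoldenBraid 2.0-compatible plasmid of about 9.3 kb. In E. coli it replicates at high copy from a ColE1/pUC-type origin and is selected with spectinomycin through the aadA gene. An f1 origin is also annotated. The backbone retains a lacZα fragment with a pUC-type multiple cloning site flanked by T7 and SP6 promoters. This corresponds to the Alpha-level GB2.0 entry point described in the record, where custom assemblies can be added and recombinant colonies identified by blue-white screening.

The roughly 6.4 kb payload is a selectable GAL4 response cassette. Five tandem UAS sites sit upstream of an mCherry coding sequence, so red fluorescence should be produced only where the yeast GAL4 activator is supplied by a driver line. The feature table does not annotate a distinct minimal promoter between the UAS array and mCherry. An SV40 polyadenylation signal lies just beyond the 3′ end of mCherry but is annotated on the opposite strand, so its role as the mCherry terminator is not clear from the annotation. Next to this unit, a Drosophila hsp70 promoter drives bsr, the Bacillus cereus blasticidin S deaminase, terminated by an HSV TK polyadenylation signal. This provides drug-based selection of transgenic animals on blasticidin. A mini-white gene supplies a conventional eye-colour marker as a second, visible means of scoring transformants, and a φC31 attB site allows integrase-mediated, site-specific insertion into attP docking sites in the fly genome. The construct belongs to a toolkit for multiplexed drug selection and counterselection in Drosophila, where it serves as a blasticidin-selectable UAS reporter that can be extended with further modules.
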