Features (pLannotate 1.2.2; 19 found; start..end, strand, type, name):
   3504..3638    +  polyA_signal   SV40 poly(A) signal: SV40 polyadenylation signal
   3646..4353    -  CDS            mCherry: mCherry is a basic (constitutively fluorescent) red fluorescent protein published in 2004, derived from Discosoma sp.. It is reported to be a very rapidly-maturing monomer with low acid sensitivity.
   4516..4608    -  protein_bind   5X UAS: five tandem copies of the "ScaI site" 17-mer CGGAGTACTGTCCTCCG, an upstream activating sequence (UAS) that efficiently binds yeast Gal4 (Webster et al., 1988; Pfeiffer et al., 2010) GAL4
   4621..4668    -  polyA_signal   HSV TK poly(A) signal: herpes simplex virus thymidine kinase polyadenylation signal (Cole and Stacy, 1985)
   4676..5095    -  CDS            bsr: BSR_BACCE - Experimental evidence at protein level: Swiss-Prot protein existence level 1. Catalyzes the deamination of the cytosine moiety of the antibiotics blasticidin S, cytomycin and acetylblasticidin S. From Bacillus cereus.
   5188..5636    -  promoter       hsp70 promoter: Drosophila melanogaster hsp70Bb promoter
   5664..5733    -  protein_bind   attB: attB site for the φC31 integrase (Groth et al., 2000) phage φC31 integrase
   5785..5875    +  misc_feature   bom (fragment): basis of mobility region from pBR322
   5881..6038    -  CDS            lacZα (fragment): LacZα fragment of β-galactosidase; lacZ fragment
   6041..6059    +  promoter       T7 promoter: promoter for bacteriophage T7 RNA polymerase
   6062..6118    +  misc_feature   MCS: pUC18/19 multiple cloning site
   6125..6143    -  promoter       SP6 promoter: promoter for bacteriophage SP6 RNA polymerase
   6197..6244    -  promoter       EM7 promoter: synthetic bacterial promoter&nbsp
   6268..6723    -  rep_origin     f1 ori (sequence partly withheld): f1 bacteriophage origin of replication; arrow indicates direction of (+) strand synthesis
   6781..7569    -  CDS            aadA: S3AD_ECOLX - Experimental evidence at protein level: Swiss-Prot protein existence level 1. Mediates bacterial resistance to the antibiotics streptomycin and spectinomycin. From Escherichia coli.
   7576..7632    -  CDS            GmR (fragment): gentamycin acetyltransferase; aacC1; confers resistance to gentamycin
   7808..7831    -  promoter       Pc promoter (fragment): intI1 (promoter lies within the coding sequence); class 1 integron promoter
   8037..8625    +  rep_origin     ori: high-copy-number ColE1/pMB1/pBR322/pUC origin of replication
   8732..3425    -  gene           mini-white (across the origin): white; This modified version of the white gene lacks part of the first intron.
>Addgene plasmid #165911 | pBlastR-5xUAS-mCherry-MiniWhite | addgene full sequence | sequence record 326310 | Addgene NGS Result
GGCAATAAACAGTAAACACGATGGTAATAATGGTAAAAAAAAAAAACAAGCAGTTATTTCGGATATATGT
CGGCTACTCCTTGCGTCGGGCCCGAAGTCTTAGAGCCAGATATGCGAGCACCCGGAAGCTCACGATGAGA
ATGGCCAGACCCACGTAGTCCAGCGGCAGATCGGCGGCGGAGAAGTTAAGTGTCTCCAGGATGACCTTGC
CCGAACTGGGGCACGTGGTGTTCGACGATGTGCAGCTAATTTCGCCCGGCTCCACGTCCGCCCATTGGTT
AATCAGCAGACCCTCGTTGGCGTAACGGAACCATGAGAGGTACGACAACCATTTGAGGTATACTGGCACC
GAGCCCGAGTTCAAGAAGAAGCCGCCAAAGAGCAGGAATGGTATGATAACCGGCGGACCCACAGACAGCG
CCATCGAGGTCGAGGAGCTGGCGCAGGATATTAGATATCCGAAGGACGTTGACACATTGGCCACCAGAGT
GACCAGCGCCAGGCAGTTGAAGAAGTGCAGCACTCCGGCCCGCAGTCCGATCATCGGATAGGCAATCGCC
GTGAAGACCAGTGGCACTGTGAGAAAAAGCGGCAATTCGGCAATCGTTTTGCCCAGAAAGTATGTGTCAC
AGCGATAAAGTCGACTTCGGGCCTCCCTCATAAAAACTGGCAGCTCTGAGGTGAACACCTAAATCGAATC
GATTCATTAGAAAGTTAGTAAATTATTGAAATGCAAATGTATTCTAAACATGACTTACATTTATCGTGGC
AAAGACGTTTTGAAAGGTCATGTTGGTCAGGAAGAGGAAGATGGCTCCGTTGATATTCATCACACCCACT
TGCGTGAGTTGTTGGCCCAAAAAGATGAGGCCAATCAAGATGGCAACCATCTGCAAATTAAAATGTTACT
CGCATCTCATTAATATTCGCGAGTTAAATGAAATTTATTTATCTTCTGCAAAACTATAAACTATACATCT
CATTGAAAAAAACTAAGAAGGGTGTGGAATCAGGCAATTCTATCTAAAATCTAGCGAATTTGTTTCCAAG
AATTGTAAGCGTTATATCATTTGTTTCCACTGGAACCACTCACCGTTGTCTGAATAAGTCGCACTTTTAC
GAGGAGTGGTTCCTTGAGCACCGACAGCCAGGATCGCCACAGGACCGCCCGGAACTGCATGAACCAGGTG
GCCTTGTAGGTGTACCCATTCTCCGGCTGCTCCAGTGGCTTCTCCAGATTTTTGGTGGCCAACAACTGCT
CCATATCCCGGGCTACTTTGCTAATGGCAAAATTGTCGCATATCTTGGCGATCCGATCACGGGACTCGAT
CTCCCGTCCGGGCACAACGGCCAACACCTGTACGTAAAAGTCCGCCGGATTGTAGTTGGTAGGACACTGG
GCACCCACGCTGGATAGGAGTTGAGATGTTATGTAATACTAGATACCCTTAATAAACACATCGAACTCAC
TAGGAAAAGAAGTCGACGGCTTCGCTGGGAGTGCCCAAGAAAGCTACCCTGCCCTCGGCCATCAGAAGGA
TCTTGTCAAAGAGCTCAAACAGCTCGGAAGACGGCTGATGAATGGTCAGGATGACGGTCTTGCCCTTCTG
CGACAGCTTCTTCAGCACCTGGACGACGCTGTGGGCGGTAAAGGAGTCCAGTCCGGAGGTGGGCTCATCG
CAGATCAGAAGCGGCGGATCGGTTAGAGCCTCGGAGGCGAATGCCAGACGCTTCCTTTCTCCGCCGGACA
GACCTTTCACCCTGCCGGGCACACCGATGATCGTGTGCTGACATTTGCTGAGCGAAAGCTCCTGGATCAC
CTGATCCACGCGGGCCACTCGCTGCCGATAGGTCAGATGTCGTGGCATCCGCACCATGGCTTGGAAAATC
AGGTGTTCCCTGGCCGTTAGGGAGCCGATAAAGAGGTCATCCTGCTGGACATAGGCGCACCTGGCCTGCA
TCTCCTTGGCGTCCACAGGTTGGCCATTGAGCAGTCGCATCCCGGATGGCGATACTTGGATGCCCTGCGG
CGATCGAAAGGCAAGGGCATTCAGCAGGGTCGTCTTTCCGGCACCGGAACTGCCCATCACGGCCAAAAGT
TCGCCCGGATAGGCCACGCCGCAAACTGAGTTTCAAATTGGTAATTGGACCCTTTATTAAGATTTCACAC
AGATCAGCCGACTGCGAATAGAAACTCACCGTTCTTGAGCAAATGTTTCCTGGGCGCCGGTATGTGTCGC
TCGTTGCAGAATAGTCCGCGTGTCCGGTTGACCAGCTGCCGCCATCCGGAGCCCGGCTGATTGACCGCCC
CAAAGATGTCCATATTGTGCCAGGCATAGGTGAGGTTCTCGGCTAGTTGGCCGCTCCCTGAACCGGAGTC
CTCCGGCGGACTGGGTGGCCGGAGCGTGCCGTAGTTTTTGGCCTGCCCGAAGCCCTGGTTAATGCAGCTC
TGCGAAGCCGCTCCGCTGTCACCCTGCAATGATAGGGGATCTCAAATATCAACTACAAGCGTTATGCTCA
TCTAACCCCGAACAAAAAGTACCCCGAAGTATCCTACGAAGTAGGTTTATACTTTTATTTATTTTTTGTG
CATCTAGGATCAGCTTAAAATATCTGGTTGTTATATTTTTTGTAAAAAAGAATATAGTCGAAAATGAATG
CCTTTAGATGTCTTGATCATGATATGATCTCAAAAATTGTCTTATATAGCGAGAACAGCTACCAGAATAA
TCTGTTTCGTGTCACTATTTGTTTGTGCAATTGCGGTTTGGGATTTTTGTGGGTCGCAGTTCTCACGCCG
CAGACAATTTGATGTTGCAATCGCAGTTCCTATAGATCAAGTGAACTTAAGATGTATGCACATGTACTAC
TCACATTGTTCAGATGCTCGGCAGATGGGTGTTTGCTGCCTCCGCGAATTAATAGCTCCTGATCCTCTTG
GCCCATTGCCGGGATTTTTCACACTTTCCCCTGCTTACCCACCCAAAACCAATCACCACCCCAATCACTC
AAAAAACAAACAAAAATAAGAAGCGAGAGGAGTTTTGGCACAGCACTTTGTGTTTAATTGATGGCGTAAA
CCGCTTGGAGCTTCGTCACGAAACCGCTGACAAAATGCAACTGAAGGCGGACATTGACGCTACGTAACGC
TACAAACGGTGGCGAAAGAGATAGCGGACGCAGCGGCGAAAGTGACGGCGATATTTCTGTGGACAGAGAA
GGAGGCAAACAGCGCTGACTTTGAGTGGAATGTCATTTTGAGTGAGAGGTAATCGAAAGAACCTGGTACA
TCAAATACCCTTGGATCGAAGTAAATTTAAAACTGATCAGATAAGTTCAATGATATCCAGTGCAGTAAAA
AAAAAAAATGTTTTTTTTATCTACTTTCCGCAAAAATGGGTTTTATTAACTTACATACATACTAGAATTC
CTCCTGACAGCGAAAAAACCTCCCACACCTCCCCCTGAACCTGAAACATAAAATGAATGCAATTGTTGTT
GTTAACTTGTTTATTGCAGCTTATAATGGTTACAAATAAAGCAATAGCATCACAAATTTCACAAATAAAG
CATTTTTTTCACTGCATTCTAGTTGTGGTTTGTCCAAACTCATCAATGTATCTTATCATGTCTGGATCAA
GCTTACTTGTACAGCTCATCCATGCCGCCCGTGCTATGACGTCCTTCGGCACGCTCGTACTGCTCCACGA
TGGTGTAGTCCTCGTTGTGGCTGGTGATGTCCAGCTTGATGTTCACGTTGTAGGCGCCGGGCAATTGCAC
GGGCTTCTTGGCCTTGTAGGTGGTCTTCACCTCGGCGTCGTAGTGGCCTCCATCCTTCAGCTTCAGGCGC
TGCTTGATCTCGCCCTTCAGAGCGCCGTCCTCGGGATACATGCGCTCGCTGGAAGCCTCCCAGCCCATGG
TCTTCTTCTGCATCACCGGGCCATCGGAGGGAAAGTTCGTGCCGCGCAGCTTGACCTTGTAGATGAACTC
GCCGTCCTGCAAGCTGGAGTCCTGGGTCACGGTCACCACTCCGCCGTCCTCGAAGTTCATCACGCGCTCC
CACTTGAAGCCTTCGGGGAAGCTCAGCTTCAGGTAGTCGGGAATGTCGGCCGGGTGCTTCACGTAGGCCT
TGGAGCCGTACATGAACTGGGGGCTCAAGATGTCCCAGGCAAAGGGCAACGGGCCTCCCTTGGTCACCTT
CAGTTTGGCGGTCTGGGTGCCTTCGTAGGGACGTCCCTCGCCTTCGCCCTCGATCTCGAACTCGTGGCCA
TTCACGCTGCCCTCCATGTGGACCTTGAAGCGCATGAACTCCTTGATGATGGCCATGTTATCCTCTTCTC
CCTTGGACACCATTTGGTTTGGTATGCGTCTTGTGATTCAAAGTTGGCTTATTCAAAGGATATTAACGAA
GGCAGCGGCACGTCTGCTCGGCTCGAACATTCATTCACAACTGATGCTCTCAGCCACCCCGCGCCCTTTT
ATACCGCTGCGCTCGATCCCCGGGCGAGCTCGGGACGGAGGACAGTACTCCGCTCGGAGGACAGTACTCC
GCTCGGAGGACAGTACTCCGCTCGGAGGACAGTACTCCGCTCGGAGGACAGTACTCCGCTCCTGACAGCG
GAACAAACGACCCAACACCCGTGCGTTTTATTCTGTCTTTTTATTGCCAAGCTTAGTTACGGGTATACTT
CAGGGGAATCAGTTCCTCAATGGTGGTCTTGACCAGCTTGCCGTTCATCTCAATCAGCACGAAGCAATCG
GGGGCGTAATCGCTAATCAGCTCACGGCACATTCCACACGGGGACACGACACGGATGCTACGGTCCACCT
CATCGGAGTATGGGTGACGCACGGCCACAATGGTATCAAAATCCTTCTGGCCGTTGCTCACGGCACTGCC
AATGGCAATGGCCTCGGCACACACGGTCACGCGTCCGATGTAGGCCTCAATGTGCACGGCACTGATAATC
TCGCCCGTCTTGGTGCGAATGGCAGCTCCCACGTGGTGCTTGTTATCCTCGTAGAGCATCGTAATCTTCT
CGGTAGCCACCTCCACCAGTTCCAGGTCCTGCTGGCTGATGTTGAAGGTTTTCATTTTGTTTTCCTCCTT
ATGTTAAGCTTACTCAGTTATTATATCATAAATATCTGTGTCAAGAATAAACTCCCACATGGATTCGAGT
ATTGAGTGTTCTCTTCTTGTATTCAATAATTACTTCTTGGCAGATTTCAGTAGTTGCAGTTGATTTACTT
GGTTGCTGGTTACTTTTAATTGATTCACTTTAACTTGCACTTTACTGCAGATTGTTTAGCTTGTTCAGCT
GCGCTTGTTTATTTGCTTAGCTTTCGCTTAGCGACGTGTTCACTTTGCTTGTTTGAATTGAATTGTCGCT
CCGTAGACGAAGCGCCTCTATTTATACTCCGGCGCTCTTTTCGCGAACATTCGAGGCGCGCTCTCTCGAA
CCAACGAGAGCAGTATGCCGTTTACTGTGTGACAGAGTGAGAGAGCATTAGTGCAGAGAGGGAGCGACCC
AAAAAGAAAAGAGAGAATAACGAATAACGGCCAGAGAAATTTCTCGAGTTTTCTTTCTGCCAAACAAATG
ACCTACCACAATAACCAGTTTGTTTTGGGATTCTAGCTCCTGACAGCGCATCATGATGGACCAGATGGGT
GAGGTGGAGTACGCGCCCGGGGAGCCCAAGGGCACGCCCTGGCACCCGCACCGCGGCTTCGAGACAGTGA
CCTACATCGTCGACCAATTCCTCCCTGGGATCCGGAGAGAGACCCTATGCGGCATCAGAGCAGATTGTAC
TGAGAGTGCACCATATGCGGTGTGAAATACCGCACAGATGCGTAAGGAGAAAATACCGCATCAGGCGTCA
TTCGCCATTCAGGCTGCGCAACTGTTGGGAAGGGCGATCGGTGCGGGCCTCTTCGCTATTACGCCAGCTG
GCGAAAGGGGGATGTGCTGCAAGGCGATTAAGTTGGGTAACGCCAGGGTTTTCCCAGTCACGACGTTGTA
AAACGACGGCCAGTGAATTGTAATACGACTCACTATAGGGCGAATTCGAGCTCGGTACCCGGGGATCCTC
TAGAGTCGACCTGCAGGCATGCAAGCTTGAGTATTCTATAGTGTCACCTAAATAGCTTGGCGTAATCATG
GTCATGATCTGCCTCCTGGGTTTAGTTCCTCACCTTGTCGTATTATACTATGCCGATATACTATGCCGAT
GATTAATTGTCAACAGGGGTCTCTCGCTGATCCGTTAAAATTGTAAGCGTTAATATTTTGTTAAAATTCG
CGTTAAATTTTTGTTAAATCAGCTCATTTTTTAACCAATAGGCCGAAATCGGCAAAATCCCTTATAAATC
AAAAGAATAGACCGAGATAGGGT
[37 nt withheld, positions 6394-6430]
AAAGAACGTGGACTCCAACGTCAAAGGGCGAAAAACCGTCTATCAGGGCGCTGGCCCACTACGTGAACCA
TCACCCT
[91 nt withheld, positions 6508-6598]
G
[125 nt withheld, positions 6600-6724]
ACATGAAGTTTTAAATCAATCTAAAGTATATATGTGTAACATTGGTCTAGTGATTATTTGCCGACTACCT
TGGTGATCTCGCCTTTCACGTAGTGGACAAATTCTTCCAACTGATCTGCGCGCGAGGCCAAACGATCTTC
TTCTTGTCCAAGATAAGCCTGTCTAGCTTCAAGTATGACGGGCTGATACTGGGCCGGCAGGCGCTCCATT
GCCCAGTCGGCAGCTACATCCTTCGGCGCGATTTTGCCGGTTACTGCGCTGTACCAAATGCGGGACAACG
TAAGCACTACATTTCGCTCATCGCCAGCCCAGTCGGGCGGCGAGTTCCATAGCGTTAAGGTTTCATTTAG
CGCCTCAAATAGATCCTGTTCAGGAACCGGATCAAAGAGTTCCTCCGCCGCTGGACCTACCAAGGCAACG
CTATGTTCTCTTGCTTTTGTCAGCAAGATAGCCAGATCAATGTCGATCGTGGCTGGCTCGAAGATACCTG
CAAGAATGTCATTGCGCTGCCATTCTCCAAATTGCAGTTCGCGCTTAGCTGGATAACGCCACGGAATGAT
GTCGTCGTGCACAACAATGGTGACTTCTACAGCGCGGAGAATCTCGCTCTCTCCAGGGGAAGCCGAAGTT
TCCAAAAGGTCGTTGATCAAAGCTCGCCGCGTTGTTTCATCAAGCCTTACGGTCACCGTAACCAGCAAAT
CAATATCACTGTGTGGCTTCAGGCCGCCATCCACTGCGGAGCCGTACAAATGTACGGCCAGCAACGTCGG
TTCGAGATGGCGCTCGATGACGCCAACTACCTCTGATAGTTGAGTCGATACTTCGGCGATCACCGCTTCC
CTCATAATGTTTAACTTTGTTTTAGGGCGACTGCCCTGCTGCGTAACATCGTTGCTGCTCCATAACATCA
AACATCGACCCACGGCGTAACGCGCTTGCTGCTTGGATGCCCGAGGCATAGACTGTACCCCAAAAAAACA
GTCATAACAAGCCATGAAAACCGCCACTGCGCCGTTACCACCGCTGCGTTCGGTCAAGGTTCTGGACCAG
TTGCGTGAGCGCATACGCTACTTGCATTACAGCTTACGAACCGAACAGGCTTATGTCCACTGGGTTCGTG
CCTTCATCCGTTTCCACGGTGTGCGTCACCCGGCAACCTTGGGTAGCAGCGAAGTCGAGGCATTTCTGTC
CTGGCTGGTCACAAAAGGATCTAGGTGAAGATCCTTTTTGATAATCTCATGACCAAAATCCCTTAACGTG
AGTTTTCGTTCCACTGAGCGTCAGACCCCGTAGAAAAGATCAAAGGATCTTCTTGAGATCCTTTTTTTCT
GCGCGTAATCTGCTGCTTGCAAACAAAAAAACCACCGCTACCAGCGGTGGTTTGTTTGCCGGATCAAGAG
CTACCAACTCTTTTTCCGAAGGTAACTGGCTTCAGCAGAGCGCAGATACCAAATACTGTTCTTCTAGTGT
AGCCGTAGTTAGGCCACCACTTCAAGAACTCTGTAGCACCGCCTACATACCTCGCTCTGCTAATCCTGTT
ACCAGTGGCTGCTGCCAGTGGCGATAAGTCGTGTCTTACCGGGTTGGACTCAAGACGATAGTTACCGGAT
AAGGCGCAGCGGTCGGGCTGAACGGGGGGTTCGTGCACACAGCCCAGCTTGGAGCGAACGACCTACACCG
AACTGAGATACCTACAGCGTGAGCTATGAGAAAGCGCCACGCTTCCCGAAGGGAGAAAGGCGGACAGGTA
TCCGGTAAGCGGCAGGGTCGGAACAGGAGAGCGCACGAGGGAGCTTCCAGGGGGAAACGCCTGGTATCTT
TATAGTCCTGTCGGGTTTCGCCACCTCTGACTTGAGCGTCGATTTTTGTGATGCTCGTCAGGGGGGCGGA
GCCTATGGAAAAACGCCAGCAACGCGGCCTTTTTACGGTTCCTGGCCTTTTGCTGGCCTTTTGCTCACAT
GTTCTTTCCTGCGTTATCCCCTGATTCTGTGGATAACCGTGTCAAGCGATGCATCTACACAAGGAACAAA
CACTGGATGTCACTTTCAGTTCAAATTGTAACGCTAATCACTCCGAACAGGTCACAAAAAATTACCTTAA
AAAGTCATAATATTAAATTAGAATAAATATAGCTGTGAGGGAAATATATACAAATATATTGGAGCAAATA
AATTGTACATACAAATATTTATTACTAATTTCTATTGAGCCGAAATGAACCACTCGGAACCATTTGAGCG
AACCGAATCGCGCGGAACTAACGACAGTCGCTCCAAGGTCGTCGAACAAAAGGTGAATGTGTTGCGGAGA
GCGGGTGGGAGACAGCGAAAGAGCAACTACGAAACGTGGTGTGGTGGAGGTGAATTATGAAGAGGGCGCG
CGATTTGAAAAGTATGTATATAAAAAATATATCCCGGTGTTTTATGTAGCGATAAACGAGTTTTTGATGT
AAGGTATGCAGGTGTGTAAGTCTTTTGGTTAGAAGACAAATCCAAAGTCTACTTGTGGGGATGTTCGAAG
GGGAAATACTTGTATTCTATAGGTCATATCTTGTTTTTATTGGCACAAATATAATTACATTAGCTTTTTG
AGGG
